>Addgene plasmid #191461 | pFR-mScarletI-antiFRET-P2A-jGCaMP7c | addgene full sequence | sequence record 377501 | Addgene NGS Result
CTTGACGAGTTCTTCTGAGCGGGACTCTGGGGTTCGAAATGACCGACCAAGCGACGCCCAACCTGCCATC
ACGAGATTTCGATTCCACCGCCGCCTTCTATGAAAGGTTGGGCTTCGGAATCGTTTTCCGGGACGCCGGC
TGGATGATCCTCCAGCGCGGGGATCTCATGCTGGAGTTCTTCGCCCACCCTAGGGGGAGGCTAACTGAAA
CACGGAAGGAGACAATACCGGAAGGAACCCGCGCTATGACGGCAATAAAAAGACAGAATAAAACGCACGG
TGTTGGGTCGTTTGTTCATAAACGCGGGGTTCGGTCCCAGGGCTGGCACTCTGTCGATACCCCACCGAGA
CCCCATTGGGGCCAATACGCCCGCGTTTCTTCCTTTTCCCCACCCCACCCCCCAAGTTCGGGTGAAGGCC
CAGGGCTCGCAGCCAACGTCGGGGCGGCAGGCCCTGCCATAGCCTCAGGTTACTCATATATACTTTAGAT
TGATTTAAAACTTCATTTTTAATTTAAAAGGATCTAGGTGAAGATCCTTTTTGATAATCTCATGACCAAA
ATCCCTTAACGTGAGTTTTCGTTCCACTGAGCGTCAGACCCCGTAGAAAAGATCAAAGGATCTTCTTGAG
ATCCTTTTTTTCTGCGCGTAATCTGCTGCTTGCAAACAAAAAAACCACCGCTACCAGCGGTGGTTTGTTT
GCCGGATCAAGAGCTACCAACTCTTTTTCCGAAGGTAACTGGCTTCAGCAGAGCGCAGATACCAAATACT
GTTCTTCTAGTGTAGCCGTAGTTAGGCCACCACTTCAAGAACTCTGTAGCACCGCCTACATACCTCGCTC
TGCTAATCCTGTTACCAGTGGCTGCTGCCAGTGGCGATAAGTCGTGTCTTACCGGGTTGGACTCAAGACG
ATAGTTACCGGATAAGGCGCAGCGGTCGGGCTGAACGGGGGGTTCGTGCACACAGCCCAGCTTGGAGCGA
ACGACCTACACCGAACTGAGATACCTACAGCGTGAGCTATGAGAAAGCGCCACGCTTCCCGAAGGGAGAA
AGGCGGACAGGTATCCGGTAAGCGGCAGGGTCGGAACAGGAGAGCGCACGAGGGAGCTTCCAGGGGGAAA
CGCCTGGTATCTTTATAGTCCTGTCGGGTTTCGCCACCTCTGACTTGAGCGTCGATTTTTGTGATGCTCG
TCAGGGGGGCGGAGCCTATGGAAAAACGCCAGCAACGCGGCCTTTTTACGGTTCCTGGCCTTTTGCTGGC
CTTTTGCTCACATGTTCTTTCCTGCGTTATCCCCTGAGGCCGGCCTATTAATAGTAATCAATTACGGGGT
CATTAGTTCATAGCCCATATATGGAGTTCCGCGTTACATAACTTACGGTAAATGGCCCGCCTGGCTGACC
GCCCAACGACCCCCGCCCATTGACGTCAATAATGACGTATGTTCCCATAGTAACGCCAATAGGGACTTTC
CATTGACGTCAATGGGTGGAGTATTTACGGTAAACTGCCCACTTGGCAGTACATCAAGTGTATCATATGC
CAAGTCCGCCCCCTATTGACGTCAATGACGGTAAATGGCCCGCCTGGCATTATGCCCAGTACATGACCTT
ACGGGACTTTCCTACTTGGCAGTACATCTACGTATTAGTCATCGCTATTACCATGCTGATGCGGTTTTGG
CAGTACACCAATGGGCGTGGATAGCGGTTTGACTCACGGGGATTTCCAAGTCTCCACCCCATTGACGTCA
ATGGGAGTTTGTTTTGGCACCAAAATCAACGGGACTTTCCAAAATGTCGTAATAACCCCGCCCCGTTGAC
GCAAATGGGCGGTAGGCGTGTACGGTGGGAGGTCTATATAAGCAGACGTCGTTTAGTGAACCGTCAGATC
ACTAGATGCTTTATTGCGGTAGTTTATCACAGTTAAATTGCTAACGCCAGTCTCGAACTTAACGTGCAGA
AGTTGGTCGTGAGGCACTGGGCAGGTAAGTATCGGGCCCTTTGTGCGGGGGGAGCGGCTCGGGGCTGTCC
GCGGGGGGACGGCTGCCTTCGGGGGGGACGGGGCAGGGCGGGGTTCGGCTTCTGGCGTGTGACCGGCGGC
TCTAGAGCCTCTGCTAACCATGTTCATGCCTTCTTCTTTTTCCTACAGCTCCTGGGCAACGTGCTGGTTA
TTGTGCTGTCTCATCATTTTGGCAAAGAATTGGATCGGACCGAAATCACCACAATTCAGCAAATTGTGAA
CATCATCACGTTCATCTTTCCCTGGTTGCCAAAGGCCCATTTTCCTGTCAGTAACGAGAAGGTCGCGAAT
TCAGGCGCTTTTTAGACTGGTCGTAGGGAGACCACAACGGTTTCCCTCTAGAAATAATTTTGTTTAACTA
TAAGAAGGAGATATACCATGCGGGGTTCTCATCATCACCACCATCACAGCAGCGGCCTGGTGCCGCGCGG
CAGCTCGCTAGCGCTGCCGGTCGCCACCATGGTGAGCAAGGGCGAGGCAGTGATCAAGGAGTTCATGCGG
TTCAAGGTGCACATGGAGGGCTCCATGAACGGCCACGAGTTCGAGATCGAGGGCGAGGGCGAGGGCCGCC
CCTACGAGGGCACCCAGACCGCCAAGCTGAAGGTGACCAAGGGTGGCCCCCTGCCCTTCTCCTGGGACAT
CCTGTCCCCTCAGTTCATGTACGGCTCCAGGGCCTTCATCAAGCACCCCGCCGACATCCCCGACTACTAT
AAGCAGTCCTTCCCCGAGGGCTTCAAGTGGGAGCGCGTGATGAACTTCGAGGACGGCGGCGCCGTGACCG
TGACCCAGGACACCTCCCTGGAGGACGGCACCCTGATCTACAAGGTGAAGCTCCGCGGCACCAACTTCCC
TCCTGACGGCCCCGTAATGCAGAAGAAGACAATGGGCTGGGAAGCGTCCACCGAGCGGTTGTACCCCGAG
GACGGCGTGCTGAAGGGCGACATTAAGATGGCCCTGCGCCTGAAGGACGGCGGCCGCTACCTGGCGGACT
TCAAGACCACCTACAAGGCCAAGAAGCCCGTGCAGATGCCCGGCGCCTACAACGTCGACCGCAAGTTGGA
CATCACCTCCCACAACGAGGACTACACCGTGGTGGAACAGTACGAACGCTCCGAGGGCCGCCACTCCACC
GGCGGCATGGACGAGCTGTACAAGTCGACCAGATCTCTGGCCGAGGCGGCAGCTAAGGAGGCCGCGGCGA
AGGAGGCAGCCGCGAAAGAAGCAGCCGCAAAGGAAGCGGCCGCCAAGGCTGCTGCAAGATCTCTCGGATC
GGGTGCTACTAACTTCAGCCTGCTGAAGCAGGCTGGAGACGTGGAGGAGAACCCTGGACCTTCGCTAGCG
CTGGATCCCGCCACAATGGTCGACTCATCACGTCGTAAGTGGAATAAGACAGGTCACGCAGTCAGAGCTA
TAGGTCGGCTGAGCTCACAGCCTAACGTCTATATCAAGGCCGACAAGCAGAAGAACGGCATCAAGGCGAA
CTTCAAGATCCGCCACAACATCGAGGACGGCGGCGTGCAGCTCGCCTACCACTACCAGCAGAACACCCCC
ATCGGCGACGGCCCCGTGCTGCTGCCCGACAACCACTACCTGAGCGTGCAGTCCAAACTTTCGAAAGACC
CCAACGAGAAGCGCGATCACATGGTCCTGCTGGAGTTCGTGACCGCCGCCGGGATCACTCTCGGCATGGA
CGAGCTGTACAAGGGCGGTACCGGAGGGAGCATGGTGAGCAAGGGCGAGGAGCTGTTCACCGGGGTGGTG
CCCATCCTGGTCGAGCTGGACGGCGACGTAAACGGCCACAAGTTCAGCGTGTCCGGCGAGGGTGAGGGCG
ATGCCACCTACGGCAAGCTGACCCTGAAGTTCATCTGCACCACCGGCAAGCTGCCCGTGCCCTGGCCCAC
CCTCGTGACCACCCTGACCTACGGCGTGCAGTGCTTCAGCCGCTACCCCGACCACATGAAGCAGCACGAC
TTCTTCAAGTCCGCCATGCCCGAAGGCTACATCCAGGAGCGCACCATCTTCTTCAAGGACGACGGCAACT
ACAAGACCCGCGCCGAGGTGAAGTTCGAGGGCGACACCCTGGTGAACCGCATCGAGCTGAAGGGCATCGA
CTTCAAGGAGGACGGCAACATCCTGGGGCACAAGCTGGAGTACAACCTTCCTGACCAACTGACTGAAGAG
CAGATCGCAGAATTTAAAGAGGCTTTCTCCCTATTTGACAAGGACGGGGATGGGACAATAACAACCAAGG
AGCTGGGGACGGTGATGCGTTCTCTGGGGCAGAACCCCACAGAAGCAGAGCTGCAGGACATGATCAATGA
AGTAGATGCCGACGGTGACGGCACAATCGACTTCCCTGAGTTCCTGACAATGATGGCAAGAAAAGGGAGC
TACAGGGACAGTGAAGAAGAAATTAGAGAAGCGTTCGGTGTGTTTGATAAGGATGGCAATGGCTACATCA
GTGCAGCAGAGCTTCGCCACGTGATGAACAACCTTGGAGAGAAGTTAACAGATGAAGAGGTTGATGAAAT
GATCAGGGAAGCAGACATCGATGGGGATGGTCAGGTAAACTACGAAGAGTTTGTACAAATGATGACAGCG
AAGTAGAAGCTTGTGATTAACCTCAGGTGCAGGCTGCCTATCAGAAGGTGGTGGCTGGTGTGGCCAATGC
CCTGGCTCACAAATACCACTGAGATCGATCTTTTTCCCTCTGCCAAAAATTATGGGGACATCATGAAGCC
CCTTGAGCATCTGACTTCTGGCTAATAAAGGAAATTTATTTTCATTGCAATAGTGTGTTGGAATTTTTTG
TGTCTCTCACTCGGAAGGACATATGGGAGGGCAAATCATTTAAAACATCAGAATGAGTATTTGGTTTAGA
GTTTGGCAACATATGCCCATATGTAACTAGCATAACCCCTTGGGGCCTCTAAACGGGTCTTGAGGGGTTT
TTTGCTGAAAGCATGCTCGGGGAAATGTGCGCGGAACCCCTATTTGTTTATTTTTCTAAATACATTCAAA
TATGTATCCGCTCATGAGACAATAACCCTGATAAATGCTTCAATAATATTGAAAAAGGAAGAGTCCTGAG
GCGGAAAGAACCAGCTGTGGAATGTGTGTCAGTTAGGGTGTGGAAAGTCCCCAGGCTCCCCAGCAGGCAG
AAGTATGCAAAGCATGCATCTCAATTAGTCAGCAACCATAGTCCCGCCCCTAACTCCGCCCATCCCGCCC
CTAACTCCGCCCAGTTCCGCCCATTCTCCGCCCCATGGCTGACTAATTTTTTTTATTTATGCAGAGGCCG
AGGCCGCCTCGGCCTCTGAGCTATTCCAGAAGTAGTGAGGAGGCTTTTTTGGAGGCCTAGGCTTTTGCAA
AGATCGATCAAGAGACAGGATGAGGATCGTTTCGCATGATTGAACAAGATGGATTGCACGCAGGTTCTCC
GGCCGCTTGGGTGGAGAGGCTATTCGGCTATGACTGGGCACAACAGACAATCGGCTGCTCTGATGCCGCC
GTGTTCCGGCTGTCAGCGCAGGGGCGCCCGGTTCTTTTTGTCAAGACCGACCTGTCCGGTGCCCTGAATG
AACTGCAAGACGAGGCAGCGCGGCTATCGTGGCTGGCCACGACGGGCGTTCCTTGCGCAGCTGTGCTCGA
CGTTGTCACTGAAGCGGGAAGGGACTGGCTGCTATTGGGCGAAGTGCCGGGGCAGGATCTCCTGTCATCT
CACCTTGCTCCTGCCGAGAAAGTATCCATCATGGCTGATGCAATGCGGCGGCTGCATACGCTTGATCCGG
CTACCTGCCCATTCGACCACCAAGCGAAACATCGCATCGAGCGAGCACGTACTCGGATGGAAGCCGGTCT
TGTCGATCAGGATGATCTGGACGAAGAGCATCAGGGGCTCGCGCCAGCCGAACTGTTCGCCAGGCTCAAG
GCGAGCATGCCCGACGGCGAGGATCTCGTCGTGACCCATGGCGATGCCTGCTTGCCGAATATCATGGTGG
AAAATGGCCGCTTTTCTGGATTCATCGACTGTGGCCGGCTGGGTGTGGCGGACCGCTATCAGGACATAGC
GTTGGCTACCCGTGATATTGCTGAAGAGCTTGGCGGCGAATGGGCTGACCGCTTCCTCGTGCTTTACGGT
ATCGCCGCTCCCGATTCGCAGCGCATCGCCTTCTATCGCCTT
Features (pLannotate 1.2.2; 17 found; start..end, strand, type, name):
     39..191     +  CDS            ble (fragment): BLE_KLEPN - Experimental evidence at protein level: Swiss-Prot protein existence level 1. Binding protein with a strong affinity to the bleomycin family of antibiotics. Binds to CL990; an antimitotic-antibiotic compound. From Klebsiella pneumoniae.
    250..297     +  polyA_signal   HSV TK poly(A) signal: herpes simplex virus thymidine kinase polyadenylation signal (Cole and Stacy, 1985)
    388..404     -  polyA_signal   bGH poly(A) signal (fragment): bovine growth hormone polyadenylation signal
    626..1214    +  rep_origin     ori: high-copy-number ColE1/pMB1/pBR322/pUC origin of replication
   1306..1665    +  enhancer       CMV enhancer (fragment): human cytomegalovirus immediate early enhancer
   1667..1866    +  promoter       CMV promoter: human cytomegalovirus (CMV) immediate early promoter
   2018..2148    +  intron         chimeric intron (fragment): chimera between introns from chicken β-actin and rabbit β-globin
   2217..2335    +  promoter       rhaB promoter: promoter of the E. coli rhaBAD operon, conferring tight induction with L-rhamnose and repression with D-glucose in the presence of RhaR and RhaS (Giacalone et al., 2006)
   2437..2454    +  CDS            thrombin site: thrombin recognition and cleavage site
   2479..3174    +  CDS            mScarlet-I: mScarlet-I is a basic (constitutively fluorescent) red fluorescent protein published in 2016, derived from synthetic construct. It is reported to be a rapidly-maturing monomer with moderate acid sensitivity.
   3363..4624    +  CDS            GCaMP6m (fragment): improved fluorescent protein-based calcium sensor (Chen et al., 2013)
   4641..4709    +  CDS            HBB (fragment): HBB_PONPY - Experimental evidence at transcript level: Swiss-Prot protein existence level 2. Involved in oxygen transport from the lung to the various peripheral tissues. From Pongo pygmaeus (Bornean orangutan).
   4784..4839    +  polyA_signal   β-globin poly(A) signal: rabbit β-globin polyadenylation signal (Gil and Proudfoot, 1987)
   4927..4974    +  terminator     T7 terminator: transcription terminator for bacteriophage T7 RNA polymerase
   5000..5104    +  promoter       AmpR promoter: bla
   5173..5383    +  promoter       SV40 promoter: SV40 early promoter
   5426..18      +  CDS            NeoR/KanR (across the origin): aminoglycoside phosphotransferase from Tn5; aph(3')-II (or nptII); confers resistance to neomycin, kanamycin, and G418 (Geneticin®)
