[The description below was written by a language model from this plasmid's Addgene catalogue record and pLannotate feature annotations shown in this document.]
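Description:
pFR-mScarletI-antiFRET-P2A-jGCaMP7c is a 6.2 kb dual-host expression plasmid on the pFR backbone, catalogued for both mammalian and bacterial expression. It replicates at high copy in E. coli from a ColE1/pUC-type origin and is selected with kanamycin. The Tn5 NeoR/KanR gene sits behind tandem bacterial (AmpR/bla) and SV40 early promoters, so the same marker could in principle also confer G418 resistance in mammalian cells. A ble fragment and an HSV TK polyadenylation signal lie downstream of it.

The expression cassette stacks two promoter systems in front of one open reading frame. A CMV enhancer/promoter with a chimeric β-actin/β-globin intron fragment drives transcription in mammalian cells. An L-rhamnose-inducible rhaB promoter just upstream of the coding sequence allows expression in E. coli. Matching termination signals follow the insert: a rabbit β-globin poly(A) signal and a T7 terminator.

According to the record, the reading frame encodes a His tag, with an annotated thrombin site before mScarlet-I. Next come an "antiFRET" linker, a P2A peptide and the synthetic calcium indicator jGCaMP7c, which was cloned between BamHI and HindIII. The annotation software labels the sensor as a GCaMP6m fragment, which reflects sequence similarity within the GCaMP family rather than a different insert. The His tag, linker and P2A are not individually annotated.

Ribosomal skipping at P2A should yield the red protein and the green sensor as separate polypeptides in roughly equal amounts. The linker's name suggests it is meant to limit energy transfer in any uncleaved fusion. mScarlet-I thus acts as an expression reference, allowing the brightness of jGCaMP7c to be normalised and compared, which is the stated purpose of the plasmid.
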