Addgene plasmid #191461: pFR-mScarletI-antiFRET-P2A-jGCaMP7c
Purpose: Compare the intensity of the genetically encoded calcium sensor (GECI) jGCaMP7c to mScarlet-I fluorescent protein
Depositing lab: Dorus Gadella. Depositing organization: University of Amsterdam. Publication: A green lifetime biosensor for calcium that remains bright over its full dynamic range. van der Linden FH, Thornquist SC, Ter Beek RM, Huijts JY, Hink MA, Gadella TWJ, Maimon G, Goedhart J. eLife. 2025 Dec 19;14:RP105086. doi: 10.7554/eLife.105086. PubMed 41416770.
Backbone
  Vector backbone: pFR
  Vector type: Mammalian Expression, Bacterial Expression
Growth in bacteria
  Bacterial resistance: Kanamycin, 50 μg/mL
  Growth temperature: 37°C
  Growth strain: DH5alpha
  Copy number: High Copy
Gene/Insert
  Gene/Insert name: jGCaMP7c
  Species: Synthetic
  Tag / fusion protein: His-mScarletI-antiFRETlinker-P2A (N terminal on insert)
  Cloning method: Restriction Enzyme; 5′ cloning site BamHI (not destroyed); 3′ cloning site HindIII (not destroyed)
Terms and licenses: Academic/Nonprofit Terms; Industry Terms: Not Available to Industry
How to cite: pFR-mScarletI-antiFRET-P2A-jGCaMP7c was a gift from Dorus Gadella (Addgene plasmid # 191461 ; http://n2t.net/addgene:191461 ; RRID:Addgene_191461)
